>Addgene plasmid #23766 | pDONR223-SRPK2 | depositor partial sequence | sequence record 10882 | Author sequence
ATGTCAGTTAACTCTGAGAAGTCGTCCTCTTCAGAAAGGCCGGAGCCTCAACAGAAAGCTCCTTTAGTTC
CTCCTCCTCCACCGCCACCACCACCACCACCGCCACCTTTGCCAGACCCCACACCCCCGGAGCCAGAGGA
GGAGATCCTGGGATCAGATGATGAGGAGCAAGAGGACCCTGCGGACTACTGCAAAGGTGGATATCATCCA
GTGAAAATTGGAGACCTCTTCAATGGCCGGTATCATGTTATTAGAAAGCTTGGATGGGGGCACTTCTCTA
CTGTCTGGCTGTGCTGGGATATGCAGGGGAAAAGATTTGTTGCAATGAAAGTTGTAAAAAGTGCCCAGCA
TTATACGGAGACAGCCTTGGATGAAATAAAATTGCTCAAATGTGTTCGAGAAAGTGATCCCAGTGACCCA
AACAAAGACATGGTGGTCCAGCTCATTGACGACTTCAAGATTTCAGGCATGAATGGGATACATGTCTGCA
TGGTCTTCGAAGTACTTGGCCACCATCTCCTCAAGTGGATCATCAAATCCAACTATCAAGGCCTCCCAGT
ACGTTGTGTGAAGAGTATCATTCGACAGGTCCTTCAAGGGTTAGATTACTTACACAGTAAGTGCAAGATC
ATTCATACTGACATAAAGCCGGAAAATATCTTGATGTGTGTGGATGATGCATATGTGAGAAGAATGGCAG
CTGAGGCCACTGAGTGGCAGAAAGCAGGTGCTCCTCCTCCTTCAGGGTCTGCAGTGAGTACGGCTCCACA
GCAGAAACCTATAGGAAAAATATCTAAAAACAAAAAGAAAAAACTGAAAAAGAAACAGAAGAGGCAGGCT
GAGTTATTGGAGAAGCGCCTGCAGGAGATAGAAGAATTGGAGCGAGAAGCTGAAAGGAAAATAATAGAAG
AAAACATCACCTCAGCTGCACCTTCCAATGACCAGGATGGCGAATACTGCCCAGAGGTGAAACTAAAAAC
AACAGGATTAGAGGAGGCGGCTGAGGCAGAGACTGCAAAGGACAATGGTGAAGCTGAGGACCAGGAAGAG
AAAGAAGATGCTGAGAAAGAAAACATTGAAAAAGATGAAGATGATGTAGATCAGGAACTTGCGAACATAG
ACCCTACGTGGATAGAATCACCTAAAACCAATGGCCATATTGAGAATGGCCCATTCTCACTGGAGCAGCA
ACTGGACGATGAAGATGATGATGAAGAAGACTGCCCAAATCCTGAGGAATATAATCTTGATGAGCCAAAT
GCAGAAAGTGATTACACATATAGCAGCTCCTATGAACAATTCAATGGTGAATTGCCAAATGGACGACATA
AAATTCCCGAGTCACAGTTCCCAGAGTTTTCCACCTCGTTGTTCTCTGGATCCTTAGAACCTGTGGCCTG
CGGCTCTGTGCTTTCTGAGGGATCACCACTTACTGAGCAAGAGGAGAGCAGTCCATCCCATGACAGAAGC
AGAACGGTTTCAGCCTCCAGTACTGGGGATTTGCCAAAAGCAAAAACCCGGGCAGCTGACTTGTTGGTGA
ATCCCCTGGATCCGCGGAATGCAGATAAAATTAGAGTAAAAATTGCTGACCTGGGAAATGCTTGTTGGGT
GCATAAACACTTCACGGAAGACATCCAGACGCGTCAGTACCGCTCCATAGAGGTTTTAATAGGAGCGGGG
TACAGCACCCCTGCGGACATCTGGAGCACGGCGTGTATGGCATTTGAGCTGGCAACGGGAGATTATTTGT
TTGAACCACATTCTGGGGAAGACTATTCCAGAGACGAAGACCACATAGCCCACATCATAGAGCTGCTAGG
CAGTATTCCAAGGCACTTTGCTCTATCTGGAAAATATTCTCGGGAATTCTTCAATCGCAGAGGAGAACTG
CGACACATCACCAAGCTGAAGCCCTGGAGCCTCTTTGATGTACTTGTGGAAAAGTATGGCTGGCCCCATG
AAGATGCTGCACAGTTTACAGATTTCCTGATCCCGATGTTAGAAATGGTTCCAGAAAAACGAGCCTCAGC
TGGCGAATGCCTTCGGCATCCTTGGTTGAATTCTTAG
