>Addgene plasmid #23766 | pDONR223-SRPK2 | addgene partial sequence | sequence record 29595 | 23766 with M13pUc-fwd
AATGATTTTATTTTGACTGATAGTGACCTGTTCGTTGCAACAAATTGATGAGCAATGCTTTTTTATAATG
CCAACTTTGTACAAAAAAGTTGGCATGTCAGTTAACTCTGAGAAGTCGTCCTCTTCAGAAAGGCCGGAGC
CTCAACAGAAAGCTCCTTTAGTTCCTCCTCCTCCACCGCCACCACCACCACCACCGCCACCTTTGCCAGA
CCCCACACCCCCGGAGCCAGAGGAGGAGATCCTGGGATCAGATGATGAGGAGCAAGAGGACCCTGCGGAC
TACTGCAAAGGTGGATATCATCCAGTGAAAATTGGAGACCTCTTCAATGGCCGGTATCATGTTATTAGAA
AGCTTGGATGGGGGCACTTCTCTACTGTCTGGCTGTGCTGGGATATGCAGGGGAAAAGATTTGTTGCAAT
GAAAGTTGTAAAAAGTGCCCAGCATTATACGGAGACAGCCTTGGATGAAATAAAATTGCTCAAATGTGTT
CGAGAAAGTGATCCCAGTGACCCAAACAAAGACATGGTGGTCCAGCTCATTGACGACTTCAAGATTTCAG
GCATGAATGGGATACATGTCTGCATGGTCTTCGAAGTACTTGGCCACCATCTCCTCAAGTGGATCATCAA
ATCCAACTATCAAGGCCTCCCAGTACGTTGTGTGAAGAGTATCA
