[The description below was written by a language model from this plasmid's Addgene catalogue record.]
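Description:
pDONR223-SRPK2 is a Gateway entry clone built on the Invitrogen pDONR223 donor vector backbone (about 5 kb without insert) and carrying the human SRPK2 open reading frame, also known as SFRS protein kinase 2, a roughly 2.07 kb insert introduced by Gateway recombination. The plasmid is maintained in E. coli as a high-copy plasmid under spectinomycin selection. The record lists M13 forward and reverse sites as the flanking sequencing primer positions. It does not include a feature table, so the origin of replication and the recombination sites are not individually annotated. As a recombined Gateway donor-vector product, the ORF would be expected to sit between attL-type sites ready for an LR reaction. The insert is annotated with "1MM", which most likely denotes a single mismatch relative to the reference sequence, although the record does not define the term or give its position.

The ORF has been cloned without a stop codon. This "open" configuration allows the coding sequence to be transferred by recombination into a destination vector that supplies a C-terminal epitope tag and the terminating codon in frame. The record states no promoter for expressing the insert, and the depositors say explicitly that the plasmid should not be transfected directly. It serves as a shuttle and archival clone. For expression in mammalian cells, the depositors point to a companion set of lentiviral Gateway destination vectors (the pLX301–pLX304 series), which are obtained separately. The clone belongs to a kinase ORF collection associated with a study of resistance to RAF inhibition through MAP kinase pathway reactivation, and it is suited to gain-of-function expression experiments once moved into an appropriate destination vector.
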