Addgene plasmid #23766: pDONR223-SRPK2
Depositing lab: William Hahn & David Root. Depositing organization: Dana-Farber Cancer Institute. Publication: COT drives resistance to RAF inhibition through MAP kinase pathway reactivation. Johannessen CM, Boehm JS, Kim SY, Thomas SR, Wardwell L, Johnson LA, Emery CM, Stransky N, Cogdill AP, Barretina J, Caponigro G, Hieronymus H, Murray RR, Salehi-Ashtiani K, Hill DE, Vidal M, Zhao JJ, Yang X, Alkan O, Kim S, Harris JL, Wilson CJ, Myer VE, Finan PM, Root DE, Roberts TM, Golub T, Flaherty KT, Dummer R, Weber BL, Sellers WR, Schlegel R, Wargo JA, Hahn WC, Garraway LA. Nature. 2010 Dec 16;468(7326):968-72. doi: 10.1038/nature09627 PubMed 21107320.
Backbone
  Vector backbone: pDONR223
  Backbone manufacturer: Invitrogen
  Backbone size w/o insert (bp): 5005
  Vector type: Gateway Donor vector
Growth in bacteria
  Bacterial resistance: Spectinomycin, 50 μg/mL
  Growth temperature: 37°C
  Growth strain: DH5alpha
  Copy number: High Copy
Gene/Insert
  Gene/Insert name: SRPK2 (alt name: SFRS protein kinase 2)
  Species: H. sapiens (human)
  Insert size (bp): 2067
  Mutation: 1MM
  Entrez Gene: SRPK2 (a.k.a. SFRSK2)
  Cloning method: Gateway Cloning
  Sequencing primers: 5′ M13pUC-fwd; 3′ M13rev
Terms and licenses: Academic/Nonprofit Terms; Industry Terms: Not Available to Industry
Depositor comments: The ORF has no Stop codon. This design enables easy recombination into a destination vector to add an epitope tag of choice and Stop codon to the ORF. Do NOT use this plasmid directly for transfections. A set of 4 custom lentiviral vectors is available ( pLX301 (http://www.addgene.org/25895/) , pLX302 (http://www.addgene.org/25896/) , pLX303 (http://www.addgene.org/25897/) , pLX304 (http://www.addgene.org/25890/) ) to be used to express these ORFs in mammalian cells. These plasmids are not included in the kit and must be ordered separately.
How to cite: pDONR223-SRPK2 was a gift from William Hahn & David Root (Addgene plasmid # 23766 ; http://n2t.net/addgene:23766 ; RRID:Addgene_23766)
